Addgene plasmid #221128: pFA6-CFAPoptim-KAN
Purpose: Plasmid for generating integration cassette to C-terminally tag gene of interest with FAPoptim::KANMX
Depositing lab: Allyson O’Donnell. Depositing organization: University of Pittsburgh (University, School of Medicine, and Cancer Institute). Publication: Optimization of the fluorogen-activating protein tag for quantitative protein trafficking and colocalization studies in S. cerevisiae. Oppenheimer KG, Hager NA, McAtee CK, Filiztekin E, Shang C, Warnick JA, Bruchez MP, Brodsky JL, Prosser DC, Kwiatkowski AV, O'Donnell AF. Mol Biol Cell. 2024 Jul 1;35(7):mr5. doi: 10.1091/mbc.E24-04-0174. Epub 2024 May 29. PubMed 38809589.
Backbone
  Vector backbone: pFA6-KANMX4
  Vector type: Yeast Expression
  Selectable markers: Neomycin (select with G418)
Growth in bacteria
  Bacterial resistance: Ampicillin, 100 μg/mL
  Growth temperature: 37°C
  Growth strain: DH5alpha
  Copy number: Low Copy
Gene/Insert
  Gene/Insert name: FAPoptim
  Species: S. cerevisiae (budding yeast)
  Cloning method: Restriction Enzyme; 5′ cloning site Unknown (unknown if destroyed)
Terms and licenses: Academic/Nonprofit Terms; Industry Terms: Not Available to Industry
Depositor comments: This FAPoptim integration plasmid was constructed by subcloning the FAPoptim sequence into the pFA6a-KANMX4 plasmid described in (Goldstein and McCusker, 1999). The resulting plasmid can be used for C-terminal tagging of endogenous protiens using the PCR-based integration strategy described in (Longtine et al., 1998).
How to cite: pFA6-CFAPoptim-KAN was a gift from Allyson O’Donnell (Addgene plasmid # 221128 ; http://n2t.net/addgene:221128 ; RRID:Addgene_221128)
