[The description below was written by a language model from this plasmid's Addgene catalogue record and pLannotate feature annotations shown in this document.]
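Description:
pFA6-CFAPoptim-KAN is a PCR-template plasmid of the pFA6a family, built by subcloning the FAPoptim coding sequence into pFA6a-KANMX4. It is not meant to replicate or express in yeast itself. Instead, it serves as the source of a linear integration cassette for tagging endogenous Saccharomyces cerevisiae genes at their C-termini. In E. coli it is propagated through a ColE1/pUC-type origin and selected with ampicillin via the bla gene and its promoter. The catalogue lists it as low copy, although the annotation describes the origin as a high-copy type and only a short rop fragment is present. No yeast origin or centromere is annotated, consistent with an integration-only design.

The payload reads on the minus strand as a single module: the FAPoptim open reading frame, then the ADH1 terminator, then the kanMX marker, which confers G418 resistance in yeast. The tag region is annotated as two tandem segments with similarity to a mouse immunoglobulin lambda light-chain variable domain. This suggests a tag built from two antibody-derived variable-domain repeats, as expected for a fluorogen-activating protein, which becomes fluorescent only on binding a fluorogenic dye. No promoter lies upstream of the tag, because after homologous recombination it is expressed as an in-frame fusion from the target gene's native promoter, with the ADH1 terminator supplying the 3′ end. T7 and SP6 promoters flank the cassette as backbone remnants, along with small lacI and bom fragments.

In use, the cassette is amplified with primers carrying homology to the target locus and transformed into yeast, following the standard PCR-based tagging strategy. The resulting fusions are intended for quantitative protein trafficking and colocalization studies.
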