Features (pLannotate 1.2.2; 12 found; start..end, strand, type, name):
      1..589     +  rep_origin     ori: high-copy-number ColE1/pMB1/pBR322/pUC origin of replication
    772..825     +  CDS            lacI (fragment): lac repressor; lacI; The lac repressor binds to the lac operator to inhibit transcription in E. coli. This inhibition can be relieved by adding lactose or isopropyl-β-D-thiogalactopyranoside (IPTG).
    847..865     +  promoter       T7 promoter: promoter for bacteriophage T7 RNA polymerase
    970..2326    -  gene           kanMX: yeast selectable marker conferring kanamycin resistance (Wach et al., 1994)
   2401..2588    -  terminator     ADH1 terminator: S. cerevisiae ADH1; transcription terminator for the S. cerevisiae alcohol dehydrogenase 1 (ADH1) gene
   2675..3001    -  CDS            LV1C_MOUSE: Experimental evidence at protein level: Swiss-Prot protein existence level 1. From Mus musculus (Mouse).
   3065..3391    -  CDS            LV1C_MOUSE: Experimental evidence at protein level: Swiss-Prot protein existence level 1. From Mus musculus (Mouse).
   3470..3488    -  promoter       SP6 promoter: promoter for bacteriophage SP6 RNA polymerase
   3551..3602    -  misc_feature   bom (fragment): basis of mobility region from pBR322
   3704..3739    -  CDS            rop (fragment): Rop protein, which maintains plasmids at low copy number; rop
   3834..3938    +  promoter       AmpR promoter: bla
   3939..4799    +  CDS            AmpR: β-lactamase; bla; confers resistance to ampicillin, carbenicillin, and related antibiotics
>Addgene plasmid #221128 | pFA6-CFAPoptim-KAN | addgene full sequence | sequence record 466681 | Addgene NGS Result
TTGAGATCCTTTTTTTCTGCGCGTAATCTGCTGCTTGCAAACAAAAAAACCACCGCTACCAGCGGTGGTT
TGTTTGCCGGATCAAGAGCTACCAACTCTTTTTCCGAAGGTAACTGGCTTCAGCAGAGCGCAGATACCAA
ATACTGTTCTTCTAGTGTAGCCGTAGTTAGGCCACCACTTCAAGAACTCTGTAGCACCGCCTACATACCT
CGCTCTGCTAATCCTGTTACCAGTGGCTGCTGCCAGTGGCGATAAGTCGTGTCTTACCGGGTTGGACTCA
AGACGATAGTTACCGGATAAGGCGCAGCGGTCGGGCTGAACGGGGGGTTCGTGCACACAGCCCAGCTTGG
AGCGAACGACCTACACCGAACTGAGATACCTACAGCGTGAGCTATGAGAAAGCGCCACGCTTCCCGAAGG
GAGAAAGGCGGACAGGTATCCGGTAAGCGGCAGGGTCGGAACAGGAGAGCGCACGAGGGAGCTTCCAGGG
GGAAACGCCTGGTATCTTTATAGTCCTGTCGGGTTTCGCCACCTCTGACTTGAGCGTCGATTTTTGTGAT
GCTCGTCAGGGGGGCGGAGCCTATGGAAAAACGCCAGCAACGCGGCCTTTTTACGGTTCCTGGCCTTTTG
CTGGCCTTTTGCTCACATGTTCTTTCCTGCGTTATCCCCTGATTCTGTGGATAACCGTATTACCGCCTTT
GAGTGAGCTGATACCGCTCGCCGCAGCCGAACGACCGAGCGCAGCGAGTCAGTGAGCGAGGAAGCGGAAG
AGCGCCCAATACGCAAACCGCCTCTCCCCGCGCGTTGGCCGATTCATTAATGCAGGTTAACCTGGCTTAT
CGAAATTAATACGACTCACTATAGGGAGACCGGCAGATCCGCGGCCGCATAGGCCACTAGTGGATCTGAT
ATCATCGATGAATTCGAGCTCGTTTAAACTGGATGGCGGCGTTAGTATCGAATCGACAGCAGTATAGCGA
CCAGCATTCACATACGATTGACGCATGATATTACTTTCTGCGCACTTAACTTCGCATCTGGGCAGATGAT
GTCGAGGCGAAAAAAAATATAAATCACGCTAACATTTGATTAAAATAGAACAACTACAATATAAAAAAAC
TATACAAATGACAAGTTCTTGAAAACAAGAATCTTTTTATTGTCAGTACTGATTAGAAAAACTCATCGAG
CATCAAATGAAACTGCAATTTATTCATATCAGGATTATCAATACCATATTTTTGAAAAAGCCGTTTCTGT
AATGAAGGAGAAAACTCACCGAGGCAGTTCCATAGGATGGCAAGATCCTGGTATCGGTCTGCGATTCCGA
CTCGTCCAACATCAATACAACCTATTAATTTCCCCTCGTCAAAAATAAGGTTATCAAGTGAGAAATCACC
ATGAGTGACGACTGAATCCGGTGAGAATGGCAAAAGCTTATGCATTTCTTTCCAGACTTGTTCAACAGGC
CAGCCATTACGCTCGTCATCAAAATCACTCGCATCAACCAAACCGTTATTCATTCGTGATTGCGCCTGAG
CGAGACGAAATACGCGATCGCTGTTAAAAGGACAATTACAAACAGGAATCGAATGCAACCGGCGCAGGAA
CACTGCCAGCGCATCAACAATATTTTCACCTGAATCAGGATATTCTTCTAATACCTGGAATGCTGTTTTG
CCGGGGATCGCAGTGGTGAGTAACCATGCATCATCAGGAGTACGGATAAAATGCTTGATGGTCGGAAGAG
GCATAAATTCCGTCAGCCAGTTTAGTCTGACCATCTCATCTGTAACATCATTGGCAACGCTACCTTTGCC
ATGTTTCAGAAACAACTCTGGCGCATCGGGCTTCCCATACAATCGATAGATTGTCGCACCTGATTGCCCG
ACATTATCGCGAGCCCATTTATACCCATATAAATCAGCATCCATGTTGGAATTTAATCGCGGCCTCGAAA
CGTGAGTCTTTTCCTTACCCATGGTTGTTTATGTTCGGATGTGATGTGAGAACTGTATCCTAGCAAGATT
TTAAAAGGAAGTATATGAAAGAAGAACCTCAGTGGCAAATCCTAACCTTTTATATTTCTCTACAGGGGCG
CGGCGTGGGGACAATTCAACGCGTCTGTGAGGGGAGCGTTTCCCTGCTCGCAGGTCTGCAGCGAGGAGCC
GTAATTTTTGCTTCGCGCCGTGCGGCCATCAAAATGTATGGATGCAAATGATTATACATGGGGATGTATG
GGCTAAATGTACGGGCGACAGTCACATCATGCCCCTGAGCTGCGCACGTCAAGACTGTCAAGGAGGGTAT
TCTGGGCCTCCATGTCGCTGGCCGGGTGACCCGGCGGGGACGAGGCAAGCTAAACAGATCTATATTACCC
TGTTATCCCTAGCGGATCTGCCGGTAGAGGTGTGGTCAATAAGAGCGACCTCATACTATACCTGAGAAAG
CAACCTGACCTACAGGAAAGAGTTACTCAAGAATAAGAATTTTCGTTTTAAAACCTAAGAGTCACTTTAA
AATTTGTATACACTTATTTTTTTTATAACTTATTTAATAATAAAAATCATAAATCATAAGAAATTCGCTT
ATTTAGAAGTGGCGCGCCTTACAGGTCCTCCTCGCTGATCAGCTTCTGCTCCAGGTCCTCCTCGCTGATC
AGCTTCTGCTCAGACAAAACAGTCAATTGAGTACCACCACCGAACAAGTAACCGTCAACGTCAGACAAAG
AACAGTAGTATTCAGCTTCGTCTTCTGGTTGAGCGTCAGAGATAGTCAAAGCAGCCTTAGCACCCAACAA
AGAACCAGAGAATCTACCTGGAGTCCAAGAGTACTTCTTGTCAGTGTCGAAGATCAAAGCTCTTGGAGCT
TGACCTGGCTTTTGTTGGAACCAGTTAGCGTAGTGACCAGAAGTAACAGCACCAGTACCAGAACCACAAG
TCAAGATAACAGTACCACCTGGAGAAACAGTAACAGATGGTTCTTGAGTAACAACAGCTTGAGAACCACC
ACCACCAGAACCACCACCACCAGAACCACCACCACCAGAACCACCACCACCAGACAAAACAGTCAATTGA
GTACCACCACCGAACAAGTAACCGTCAACGTCAGACAAAGAACAGTAGTATTCAGCTTCGTCTTCTGGTT
GAGCGTCAGAGATAGTCAAAGCAGCCTTAGCACCCAACAAAGAACCAGAGAATCTACCTGGAGTCCAAGA
GTACTTCTTGTCAGTGTCGAAGATCAAAGCTCTTGGAGCTTGACCTGGCTTTTGTTGGAACCAGTTAGCG
TAGTGACCAGAAGTAACAGCACCAGTACCAGAACCACAAGTCAAGATAACAGTACCACCTGGAGAAACAG
TAACAGATGGTTCTTGAGTAACAACAGCTTGACCCGCACCCGCACCCGCGTTAATTAACCCGGGGATCCG
TCGACCTGCAGCGTACGAAGCTTCAGCTGGCGGCCGCGTTCTATAGTGTCACCTAAATCGTATGTGTATG
ATACATAAGGTTATGTATTAATTGTAGCCGCGTTCTAACGACAATATGTCCATATGGTGCACTCTCAGTA
CAATCTGCTCTGATGCCGCATAGTTAAGCCAGCCCCGACACCCGCCAACACCCGCTGACGCGCCCTGACG
GGCTTGTCTGCTCCCGGCATCCGCTTACAGACAAGCTGTGACCGTCTCCGGGAGCTGCATGTGTCAGAGG
TTTTCACCGTCATCACCGAAACGCGCGAGACGAAAGGGCCTCGTGATACGCCTATTTTTATAGGTTAATG
TCATGATAATAATGGTTTCTTAGACGTCAGGTGGCACTTTTCGGGGAAATGTGCGCGGAACCCCTATTTG
TTTATTTTTCTAAATACATTCAAATATGTATCCGCTCATGAGACAATAACCCTGATAAATGCTTCAATAA
TATTGAAAAAGGAAGAGTATGAGTATTCAACATTTCCGTGTCGCCCTTATTCCCTTTTTTGCGGCATTTT
GCCTTCCTGTTTTTGCTCACCCAGAAACGCTGGTGAAAGTAAAAGATGCTGAAGATCAGTTGGGTGCACG
AGTGGGTTACATCGAACTGGATCTCAACAGCGGTAAGATCCTTGAGAGTTTTCGCCCCGAAGAACGTTTT
CCAATGATGAGCACTTTTAAAGTTCTGCTATGTGGCGCGGTATTATCCCGTATTGACGCCGGGCAAGAGC
AACTCGGTCGCCGCATACACTATTCTCAGAATGACTTGGTTGAGTACTCACCAGTCACAGAAAAGCATCT
TACGGATGGCATGACAGTAAGAGAATTATGCAGTGCTGCCATAACCATGAGTGATAACACTGCGGCCAAC
TTACTTCTGACAACGATCGGAGGACCGAAGGAGCTAACCGCTTTTTTGCACAACATGGGGGATCATGTAA
CTCGCCTTGATCGTTGGGAACCGGAGCTGAATGAAGCCATACCAAACGACGAGCGTGACACCACGATGCC
TGTAGCAATGGCAACAACGTTGCGCAAACTATTAACTGGCGAACTACTTACTCTAGCTTCCCGGCAACAA
TTAATAGACTGGATGGAGGCGGATAAAGTTGCAGGACCACTTCTGCGCTCGGCCCTTCCGGCTGGCTGGT
TTATTGCTGATAAATCTGGAGCCGGTGAGCGTGGGTCTCGCGGTATCATTGCAGCACTGGGGCCAGATGG
TAAGCCCTCCCGTATCGTAGTTATCTACACGACGGGGAGTCAGGCAACTATGGATGAACGAAATAGACAG
ATCGCTGAGATAGGTGCCTCACTGATTAAGCATTGGTAACTGTCAGACCAAGTTTACTCATATATACTTT
AGATTGATTTAAAACTTCATTTTTAATTTAAAAGGATCTAGGTGAAGATCCTTTTTGATAATCTCATGAC
CAAAATCCCTTAACGTGAGTTTTCGTTCCACTGAGCGTCAGACCCCGTAGAAAAGATCAAAGGATCTTC
